>Addgene plasmid #247725 | pAAV-EF1a>WAChR_1s-G-mScarlet-Soma-E; WPRE3-BGH polyA; AmpR | addgene full sequence | sequence record 495874 | Addgene NGS Result
CTGCGCGCTCGCTCGCTCACTGAGGCCGCCCGGGCAAAGCCCGGGCGGCCTCAGTGAGCGAGCGAGCGCG
CAGAGAGGGAGTGGCCAACTCCATCACTAGGGGTTCCTTCTAGACAACTTTGTATAGAAAAGTTGGGCTC
CGGTGCCCGTCAGTGGGCAGAGCGCACATCGCCCACAGTCCCCGAGAAGTTGGGGGGAGGGGTCGGCAAT
TGAACCGGTGCCTAGAGAAGGTGGCGCGGGGTAAACTGGGAAAGTGATGTCGTGTACTGGCTCCGCCTTT
TTCCCGAGGGTGGGGGAGAACCGTATATAAGTGCAGTAGTCGCCGTGAACGTTCTTTTTCGCAACGGGTT
TGCCGCCAGAACACAGGTAAGTGCCGTGTGTGGTTCCCGCGGGCCTGGCCTCTTTACGGGTTATGGCCCT
TGCGTGCCTTGAATTACTTCCACCTGGCTGCAGTACGTGATTCTTGATCCCGAGCTTCGGGTTGGAAGTG
GGTGGGAGAGTTCGAGGCCTTGCGCTTAAGGAGCCCCTTCGCCTCGTGCTTGAGTTGAGGCCTGGCCTGG
GCGCTGGGGCCGCCGCGTGCGAATCTGGTGGCACCTTCGCGCCTGTCTCGCTGCTTTCGATAAGTCTCTA
GCCATTTAAAATTTTTGATGACCTGCTGCGACGCTTTTTTTCTGGCAAGATAGTCTTGTAAATGCGGGCC
AAGATCTGCACACTGGTATTTCGGTTTTTGGGGCCGCGGGCGGCGACGGGGCCCGTGCGTCCCAGCGCAC
ATGTTCGGCGAGGCGGGGCCTGCGAGCGCGGCCACCGAGAATCGGACGGGGGTAGTCTCAAGCTGGCCGG
CCTGCTCTGGTGCCTGGTCTCGCGCCGCCGTGTATCGCCCCGCCCTGGGCGGCAAGGCTGGCCCGGTCGG
CACCAGTTGCGTGAGCGGAAAGATGGCCGCTTCCCGGCCCTGCTGCAGGGAGCTCAAAATGGAGGACGCG
GCGCTCGGGAGAGCGGGCGGGTGAGTCACCCACACAAAGGAAAAGGGCCTTTCCGTCCTCAGCCGTCGCT
TCATGTGACTCCACGGAGTACCGGGCGCCGTCCAGGCACCTCGATTAGTTCTCGAGCTTTTGGAGTACGT
CGTCTTTAGGTTGGGGGGAGGGGTTTTATGCGATGGAGTTTCCCCACACTGAGTGGGTGGAGACTGAAGT
TAGGCCAGCTTGGCACTTGATGTAATTCTCCTTGGAATTTGCCCTTTTTGAGTTTGGATCTTGGTTCATT
CTCAAGCCTCAGACAGTGGTTCAAAGTTTTTTTCTTCCATTTCAGGTGTCGTGACAAGTTTGTACAAAAA
AGCAGGCTGCCACCATGTCTGCCTGCCCCACACCCCCTACAGTGGTGGCCCCCACAGACCAGAGCCCAAA
CCCTAATGGAGGCACCACCAGCTGTGCCCAGGCTGCCCCCAGCCCTCAGATGAGCATGAACTACACCCTG
TTGGCCACCATTGATGGCTTCTCTGCTGTGATTCTGCTGGGCAGTGGGGTGGTGTTCTGGTACTACAGCT
GGAGGGGCACAGGCTTTGGAGCCCATCCCCACCCTAAGAGGAGGCCCCTGGAGCTGAACACCCTGTCTGC
TGCCATTGCTTTCTTAACGGGATTGATGTATGTGGCCAAGACCTCTGACTTTGCCAGAGACAGCACCTCA
GAGTTCAGCCTGAACAGATACTGGTACTCTGACTACATTGTGACCTGCCCCCTGATAGTGATGGACCTGT
GCTTCACAGTGGATGTGCCCTACAAGCTGGCCTTCACAGGCAGCACAGCTGTCCTGCTGGTGATTGCCCT
GGCCAGCTTCATTGTGAGAAGCCCTGAGAAGTACATCTATTTTGCCATTGGCTGCACCCTGTTCAGCATC
TTCTTCTACTTCTTCTTTAATGAGGTGAGAAAGAGAATCAGGTATGTGCCTGACTGTGCCAAGAAGGACC
TGGAGAGGGCCATGTGGATCTTCTTTGGCTTCTGGCCCATGTTCCCAGTCCTGTGGCTGCTGGGCTTCCA
CACCACTGGAGTGATCTCTGAGGAGGCCTTTGCCATCATCCATGCCTTCTTAGACATTACCTGCAAGACC
ATCTTTGGGGTGTTCATGCTGAGATGCAGACTGCACATTGAGGACTATGCCTGGGATGAGCTGAAGAGGC
AGAGACAGGAGATTGATGAGGAGAACCAGAAGACCCTGACAGCTGCTGGGGCTGATGGAGCCACTGTGAT
GATGCCTGTGGAGGAGGATGACCCCTATGCCTCTGGAGCTGCTGCCAAGAGCAGGATCACCTCTGAGGGA
GAGTACATCCCCCTGGACCAGATTGACATCAATGTGATGGACAGCACAGAGGCTGTGATCAAGGAGTTCA
TGAGGTTCAAGGTGCACATGGAGGGCAGCATGAATGGCCATGAGTTTGAGATTGAGGGAGAAGGAGAGGG
CAGGCCCTATGAGGGCACCCAGACAGCCAAGCTGAAGGTGACCAAGGGAGGCCCCCTGCCCTTCAGCTGG
GACATCCTGAGCCCACAGTTCATGTATGGCTCCAGAGCCTTCATCAAGCACCCTGCTGACATCCCTGACT
ACTGGAAGCAGAGCTTCCCTGAGGGCTTCAAGTGGGAGAGGGTGATGATCTTTGAGGATGGGGGCACTGT
GTCTGTGACCCAGGACACCAGCCTGGAGGATGGCACCCTGATCTACAAGGTGAAGCTGAGGGGAGGCAAC
TTCCCTCCTGATGGCCCAGTGATGCAGAAGAGGACCATGGGCTGGGAGGCCTCCACAGAGAGGCTGTACC
CTGAGGATGTGGTGCTGAAGGGGGACATCAAGATGGCCCTGAGGCTGAAGGATGGAGGCAGATACCTGGC
TGACTTCAAGACCACCTACAAGGCCAAGAAACCTGTGCAGATGCCTGGGGCCTTCAACATTGACAGAAAG
CTGGACATCACTAGCCACAATGAGGACTACACAGTTGTGGAGCAGTATGAGAGATCTGTGGCCAGGCACA
GCACTGGAGGCTCTGGGGGCTCCCAGAGCCAGCCCATCCTGAACACCAAGGAGATGGCCCCTCAGAGCAA
GCCCCCTGAGGAGCTGGAGATGAGCAGCATGCCCAGCCCTGTGGCTCCCCTGCCTGCCAGAACAGAGGGG
GTGATTGACATGAGAAGCATGAGCTCCATTGACAGCTTCATCTCCTGTGCCACAGACTTCCCAGAGGCCA
CCAGATTCTTCTGCTATGAAAATGAGGTTTGAACCCAGCTTTCTTGTACAAAGTGGGAATTCATAATCAA
CCTCTGGATTACAAAATTTGTGAAAGATTGACTGGTATTCTTAACTATGTTGCTCCTTTTACGCTATGTG
GATACGCTGCTTTAATGCCTTTGTATCATGCTATTGCTTCCCGTATGGCTTTCATTTTCTCCTCCTTGTA
TAAATCCTGGTTAGTTCTTGCCACGGCGGAACTCATCGCCGCCTGCCTTGCCCGCTGCTGGACAGGGGCT
CGGCTGTTGGGCACTGACAATTCCGTGGTGGAATTCCTAGAGCTCGCTGATCAGCCTCGACTGTGCCTTC
TAGTTGCCAGCCATCTGTTGTTTGCCCCTCCCCCGTGCCTTCCTTGACCCTGGAAGGTGCCACTCCCACT
GTCCTTTCCTAATAAAATGAGGAAATTGCATCGCATTGTCTGAGTAGGTGTCATTCTATTCTGGGGGGTG
GGGTGGGGCAGGACAGCAAGGGGGAGGATTGGGAAGAGAATAGCAGGCATGCTGGGGAGGGCCGCAGGAA
CCCCTAGTGATGGAGTTGGCCACTCCCTCTCTGCGCGCTCGCTCGCTCACTGAGGCCGGGCGACCAAAGG
TCGCCCGACGCCCGGGCTTTGCCCGGGCGGCCTCAGTGAGCGAGCGAGCGCGCAGCTGCCTGCAGGGGCG
CCTGATGCGGTATTTTCTCCTTACGCATCTGTGCGGTATTTCACACCGCATA
[95 nt withheld, positions 3973-4067]
T
[46 nt withheld, positions 4069-4114]
C
[141 nt withheld, positions 4116-4256]
CCTTTGACGTTGGAGTCCACGTTCTTT
[37 nt withheld, positions 4284-4320]
ACTCTATCTCGGGCTATTCTTTTGATTTATAAGGGATTTTGCCGATTTCGGTCTATTGGTTAAAAAATGA
GCTGATTTAACAAAAATTTAACGCGAATTTTAACAAAATATTAACGTTTACAATTTTATGGTGCACTCTC
AGTACAATCTGCTCTGATGCCGCATAGTTAAGCCAGCCCCGACACCCGCCAACACCCGCTGACGCGCCCT
GACGGGCTTGTCTGCTCCCGGCATCCGCTTACAGACAAGCTGTGACCGTCTCCGGGAGCTGCATGTGTCA
GAGGTTTTCACCGTCATCACCGAAACGCGCGAGACGAAAGGGCCTCGTGATACGCCTATTTTTATAGGTT
AATGTCATGATAATAATGGTTTCTTAGACGTCAGGTGGCACTTTTCGGGGAAATGTGCGCGGAACCCCTA
TTTGTTTATTTTTCTAAATACATTCAAATATGTATCCGCTCATGAGACAATAACCCTGATAAATGCTTCA
ATAATATTGAAAAAGGAAGAGTATGAGTATTCAACATTTCCGTGTCGCCCTTATTCCCTTTTTTGCGGCA
TTTTGCCTTCCTGTTTTTGCTCACCCAGAAACGCTGGTGAAAGTAAAAGATGCTGAAGATCAGTTGGGTG
CACGAGTGGGTTACATCGAACTGGATCTCAACAGCGGTAAGATCCTTGAGAGTTTTCGCCCCGAAGAACG
TTTTCCAATGATGAGCACTTTTAAAGTTCTGCTATGTGGCGCGGTATTATCCCGTATTGACGCCGGGCAA
GAGCAACTCGGTCGCCGCATACACTATTCTCAGAATGACTTGGTTGAGTACTCACCAGTCACAGAAAAGC
ATCTTACGGATGGCATGACAGTAAGAGAATTATGCAGTGCTGCCATAACCATGAGTGATAACACTGCGGC
CAACTTACTTCTGACAACGATCGGAGGACCGAAGGAGCTAACCGCTTTTTTGCACAACATGGGGGATCAT
GTAACTCGCCTTGATCGTTGGGAACCGGAGCTGAATGAAGCCATACCAAACGACGAGCGTGACACCACGA
TGCCTGTAGCAATGGCAACAACGTTGCGCAAACTATTAACTGGCGAACTACTTACTCTAGCTTCCCGGCA
ACAATTAATAGACTGGATGGAGGCGGATAAAGTTGCAGGACCACTTCTGCGCTCGGCCCTTCCGGCTGGC
TGGTTTATTGCTGATAAATCTGGAGCCGGTGAGCGTGGAAGCCGCGGTATCATTGCAGCACTGGGGCCAG
ATGGTAAGCCCTCCCGTATCGTAGTTATCTACACGACGGGGAGTCAGGCAACTATGGATGAACGAAATAG
ACAGATCGCTGAGATAGGTGCCTCACTGATTAAGCATTGGTAACTGTCAGACCAAGTTTACTCATATATA
CTTTAGATTGATTTAAAACTTCATTTTTAATTTAAAAGGATCTAGGTGAAGATCCTTTTTGATAATCTCA
TGACCAAAATCCCTTAACGTGAGTTTTCGTTCCACTGAGCGTCAGACCCCGTAGAAAAGATCAAAGGATC
TTCTTGAGATCCTTTTTTTCTGCGCGTAATCTGCTGCTTGCAAACAAAAAAACCACCGCTACCAGCGGTG
GTTTGTTTGCCGGATCAAGAGCTACCAACTCTTTTTCCGAAGGTAACTGGCTTCAGCAGAGCGCAGATAC
CAAATACTGTTCTTCTAGTGTAGCCGTAGTTAGGCCACCACTTCAAGAACTCTGTAGCACCGCCTACATA
CCTCGCTCTGCTAATCCTGTTACCAGTGGCTGCTGCCAGTGGCGATAAGTCGTGTCTTACCGGGTTGGAC
TCAAGACGATAGTTACCGGATAAGGCGCAGCGGTCGGGCTGAACGGGGGGTTCGTGCACACAGCCCAGCT
TGGAGCGAACGACCTACACCGAACTGAGATACCTACAGCGTGAGCTATGAGAAAGCGCCACGCTTCCCGA
AGGGAGAAAGGCGGACAGGTATCCGGTAAGCGGCAGGGTCGGAACAGGAGAGCGCACGAGGGAGCTTCCA
GGGGGAAACGCCTGGTATCTTTATAGTCCTGTCGGGTTTCGCCACCTCTGACTTGAGCGTCGATTTTTGT
GATGCTCGTCAGGGGGGCGGAGCCTATGGAAAAACGCCAGCAACGCGGCCTTTTTACGGTTCCTGGCCTT
TTGCTGGCCTTTTGCTCACATGTCCTGCAGGCAG
Features (pLannotate 1.2.2; 22 found; start..end, strand, type, name):
      1..28      +  repeat_region  AAV2 ITR (fragment): inverted terminal repeat of adeno-associated virus serotype 2 inverted
     46..108     -  repeat_region  AAV2 ITR (fragment): inverted terminal repeat of adeno-associated virus serotype 2 inverted
    115..135     +  protein_bind   attB4: mutant version of attB; core recombination site for the Gateway® BP reaction BP Clonase™
    155..366     +  promoter       EF-1α core promoter: core promoter for human elongation factor EF-1α
    367..476     +  intron         EF-1α intron A (fragment): intron upstream of the start codon of human EF-1α
   1102..1305    +  intron         EF-1α intron A: truncated intron upstream of the start codon of human EF-1α
   1314..1338    +  protein_bind   attB1: mutant version of attB; recombination site for the Gateway® BP reaction BP Clonase™
   2287..2346    +  CDS            KCNJ2 (fragment): KCNJ2_HUMAN - Also known as IRK1. Experimental evidence at protein level: Swiss-Prot protein existence level 1. Probably participates in establishing action potential waveform and excitability of neuronal and muscle tissues. Inward rectifier potassium channels are characterized by a greater tendency to allow potassium to flow into the cell rather than out of it. Their voltage dependence is regulated by the concentration of extracellular potassium; as external potassium is raised, the voltage range of the channel opening shifts to more positive voltages. The inward rectification is mainly due t
   2359..3021    +  CDS            mScarlet-I: mScarlet-I is a basic (constitutively fluorescent) red fluorescent protein published in 2016, derived from synthetic construct. It is reported to be a rapidly-maturing monomer with moderate acid sensitivity.
   3031..3228    +  CDS            Kcnb1 (fragment): KCNB1_RAT - Experimental evidence at protein level: Swiss-Prot protein existence level 1. Voltage-gated potassium channel that mediates transmembrane potassium transport in excitable membranes, primarily in the brain, but also in the pancreas and cardiovascular system. Contributes to the regulation of the action potential (AP) repolarization, duration and frequency of repetitive AP firing in neurons, muscle cells and endocrine cells and plays a role in homeostatic attenuation of electrical excitability throughout the brain (PubMed:10024359, PubMed:10618149, PubMed:12451110, PubMed:17379638, Pu
   3256..3276    -  protein_bind   attB2: mutant version of attB; core recombination site for the Gateway® BP reaction BP Clonase™
   3285..3442    +  misc_feature   WPRE (fragment): woodchuck hepatitis virus posttranscriptional regulatory element
   3448..3530    +  misc_feature   WPRE (fragment): woodchuck hepatitis virus posttranscriptional regulatory element
   3561..3672    +  polyA_signal   bGH poly(A) signal: bovine growth hormone polyadenylation signal
   3776..3916    +  repeat_region  AAV2 ITR: inverted terminal repeat of adeno-associated virus serotype 2 inverted
   3921..3972    -  misc_feature   bom (fragment): basis of mobility region from pBR322
   3991..4446    +  rep_origin     f1 ori (sequence partly withheld): f1 bacteriophage origin of replication; arrow indicates direction of (+) strand synthesis
   4447..4496    -  misc_feature   bom (fragment): basis of mobility region from pBR322
   4598..4633    -  CDS            rop (fragment): Rop protein, which maintains plasmids at low copy number; rop
   4728..4832    +  promoter       AmpR promoter: bla
   4833..5693    +  CDS            AmpR: β-lactamase; bla; confers resistance to ampicillin, carbenicillin, and related antibiotics
   5864..6452    +  rep_origin     ori: high-copy-number ColE1/pMB1/pBR322/pUC origin of replication
