[The description below was written by a language model from this plasmid's Addgene catalogue record and pLannotate feature annotations shown in this document.]
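Description:
pAAV-EF1a>WAChR_1s-G-mScarlet-Soma-E; WPRE3-BGH polyA; AmpR is a 6.5 kb AAV transfer plasmid built on a commercial pAAV[Exp] backbone for mammalian expression, either by direct transfection or after packaging into recombinant AAV. In bacteria it is maintained as a high-copy plasmid through a ColE1/pUC-type origin and selected with ampicillin via the β-lactamase gene; an f1 origin is also present in the backbone. The expression cassette is flanked by AAV2 inverted terminal repeats, which are the cis elements needed for genome replication and encapsidation. One ITR is annotated only as fragments in the sequenced record, which may reflect the difficulty of sequencing these repeats. Residual Gateway attB4, attB1 and attB2 sites mark the junctions between the promoter, coding and 3′ modules.

The payload is a synthetic opsin fusion driven constitutively by the human EF1α promoter, annotated here as the core promoter plus intron A sequences. The open reading frame encodes WAChR-1s, an excitatory opsin carrying the recorded F211W/F240A mutations. It is followed in order by a Kir2.1 (KCNJ2) Golgi trafficking signal, the red fluorescent protein mScarlet (annotated by sequence matching as mScarlet-I), a Kv2.1 (Kcnb1) soma-targeting motif and a Kir2.1 ER export signal. The opsin itself and the short ER tag are not picked up by the automated annotation. The trafficking tags are intended to improve membrane delivery, while the Kv2.1 segment restricts the protein to the cell body. Transcripts are stabilised and terminated by the shortened WPRE3 element and a bovine growth hormone polyadenylation signal. According to the associated work, WAChRs are excitatory opsins sensitive to indoor lighting, so the construct suits soma-restricted, fluorescently trackable optogenetic activation.
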