Addgene plasmid #247725: pAAV-EF1a>WAChR_1s-G-mScarlet-Soma-E; WPRE3-BGH polyA; AmpR
Purpose: Constitutive expression of WAChR-1s opsin fusion protein: {WAChR-1s}-{Kir2.1 Golgi tag}-{mScarlet}-{Kv2.1 soma tag}-{Kir2.1 ER tag}
Depositing lab: Alexander Naka. Depositing organization: Science Corporation. Publication: WAChRs are excitatory opsins sensitive to indoor lighting. Tose AJ, Nava AA, McGrath SN, Mardinly AR, Naka A. bioRxiv 2025.09.12.675947; doi: https://doi.org/10.1101/2025.09.12.675947.
Backbone
  Vector backbone: pAAV[Exp]
  Backbone manufacturer: Vectorbuilder
  Vector type: Mammalian Expression, AAV
Growth in bacteria
  Bacterial resistance: Ampicillin, 100 μg/mL
  Growth temperature: 30°C
  Growth strain: NEB Stable
  Copy number: High Copy
Gene/Insert
  Gene/Insert name: WAChR_1s-G-mScarlet-Soma-E
  Species: Synthetic
  Mutation: F211W/F240A
  Promoter: EF1a
  Tag / fusion protein: mScarlet (C terminal on insert)
  Cloning method: Gene Synthesis
Terms and licenses: Academic/Nonprofit Terms; Industry Terms: Not Available to Industry
Depositor comments: Please visit https://doi.org/10.1101/2025.09.12.675947 for bioRxiv preprint.
How to cite: pAAV-EF1a>WAChR_1s-G-mScarlet-Soma-E; WPRE3-BGH polyA; AmpR was a gift from Alexander Naka (Addgene plasmid # 247725 ; http://n2t.net/addgene:247725 ; RRID:Addgene_247725)
