>Addgene plasmid #247725 | pAAV-EF1a>WAChR_1s-G-mScarlet-Soma-E; WPRE3-BGH polyA; AmpR | depositor partial sequence | sequence record 487664 | WAChR_1s-G-mScarlet-Soma-E
ATGTCTGCCTGCCCCACACCCCCTACAGTGGTGGCCCCCACAGACCAGAGCCCAAACCCTAATGGAGGCA
CCACCAGCTGTGCCCAGGCTGCCCCCAGCCCTCAGATGAGCATGAACTACACCCTGTTGGCCACCATTGA
TGGCTTCTCTGCTGTGATTCTGCTGGGCAGTGGGGTGGTGTTCTGGTACTACAGCTGGAGGGGCACAGGC
TTTGGAGCCCATCCCCACCCTAAGAGGAGGCCCCTGGAGCTGAACACCCTGTCTGCTGCCATTGCTTTCT
TAACGGGATTGATGTATGTGGCCAAGACCTCTGACTTTGCCAGAGACAGCACCTCAGAGTTCAGCCTGAA
CAGATACTGGTACTCTGACTACATTGTGACCTGCCCCCTGATAGTGATGGACCTGTGCTTCACAGTGGAT
GTGCCCTACAAGCTGGCCTTCACAGGCAGCACAGCTGTCCTGCTGGTGATTGCCCTGGCCAGCTTCATTG
TGAGAAGCCCTGAGAAGTACATCTATTTTGCCATTGGCTGCACCCTGTTCAGCATCTTCTTCTACTTCTT
CTTTAATGAGGTGAGAAAGAGAATCAGGTATGTGCCTGACTGTGCCAAGAAGGACCTGGAGAGGGCCATG
TGGATCTTCTTTGGCTTCTGGCCCATGTTCCCAGTCCTGTGGCTGCTGGGCTTCCACACCACTGGAGTGA
TCTCTGAGGAGGCCTTTGCCATCATCCATGCCTTCTTAGACATTACCTGCAAGACCATCTTTGGGGTGTT
CATGCTGAGATGCAGACTGCACATTGAGGACTATGCCTGGGATGAGCTGAAGAGGCAGAGACAGGAGATT
GATGAGGAGAACCAGAAGACCCTGACAGCTGCTGGGGCTGATGGAGCCACTGTGATGATGCCTGTGGAGG
AGGATGACCCCTATGCCTCTGGAGCTGCTGCCAAGAGCAGGATCACCTCTGAGGGAGAGTACATCCCCCT
GGACCAGATTGACATCAATGTGATGGACAGCACAGAGGCTGTGATCAAGGAGTTCATGAGGTTCAAGGTG
CACATGGAGGGCAGCATGAATGGCCATGAGTTTGAGATTGAGGGAGAAGGAGAGGGCAGGCCCTATGAGG
GCACCCAGACAGCCAAGCTGAAGGTGACCAAGGGAGGCCCCCTGCCCTTCAGCTGGGACATCCTGAGCCC
ACAGTTCATGTATGGCTCCAGAGCCTTCATCAAGCACCCTGCTGACATCCCTGACTACTGGAAGCAGAGC
TTCCCTGAGGGCTTCAAGTGGGAGAGGGTGATGATCTTTGAGGATGGGGGCACTGTGTCTGTGACCCAGG
ACACCAGCCTGGAGGATGGCACCCTGATCTACAAGGTGAAGCTGAGGGGAGGCAACTTCCCTCCTGATGG
CCCAGTGATGCAGAAGAGGACCATGGGCTGGGAGGCCTCCACAGAGAGGCTGTACCCTGAGGATGTGGTG
CTGAAGGGGGACATCAAGATGGCCCTGAGGCTGAAGGATGGAGGCAGATACCTGGCTGACTTCAAGACCA
CCTACAAGGCCAAGAAACCTGTGCAGATGCCTGGGGCCTTCAACATTGACAGAAAGCTGGACATCACTAG
CCACAATGAGGACTACACAGTTGTGGAGCAGTATGAGAGATCTGTGGCCAGGCACAGCACTGGAGGCTCT
GGGGGCTCCCAGAGCCAGCCCATCCTGAACACCAAGGAGATGGCCCCTCAGAGCAAGCCCCCTGAGGAGC
TGGAGATGAGCAGCATGCCCAGCCCTGTGGCTCCCCTGCCTGCCAGAACAGAGGGGGTGATTGACATGAG
AAGCATGAGCTCCATTGACAGCTTCATCTCCTGTGCCACAGACTTCCCAGAGGCCACCAGATTCTTCTGC
TATGAAAATGAGGTT
